Addgene plasmid #148299: pAc5.1B-lambdaN-HA-DmYTHDFa_1-356_AB
Purpose: Insect Expression of DmYTHDFa_1-356
Depositing lab: Elisa Izaurralde. Depositing organization: Max Planck Institute for Developmental Biology.
Backbone
  Vector backbone: Unknown
  Vector type: Insect Expression
Growth in bacteria
  Bacterial resistance: Ampicillin, 100 μg/mL
  Growth temperature: 37°C
  Growth strain: DH5alpha
  Copy number: Low Copy
Gene/Insert
  Gene/Insert name: DmYTHDFa_1-356 (alt name: CG6422)
  Species: D. melanogaster (fly)
  Mutation: 5 silent mutations compared to the sequence given by variant A NCBI:NM_143065.3
  Entrez Gene: CG6422 (a.k.a. Dmel_CG6422, Dmel\CG6422)
  Cloning method: Unknown
Terms and licenses: Academic/Nonprofit Terms; Industry Terms: Not Available to Industry
Depositor comments: Plasmids from this collection were made available to the research community and donated after the lab closed. Please note that the sequence provided by the depositing laboratory may be theoretical/predicted or based on Sanger sequencing results. There may be discrepancies between sequencing results obtained by Addgene and the depositor sequence. If an Addgene verified sequence is not available, please contact before placing your order to request that our lab fully sequence the plasmid.
How to cite: pAc5.1B-lambdaN-HA-DmYTHDFa_1-356_AB was a gift from Elisa Izaurralde (Addgene plasmid # 148299 ; http://n2t.net/addgene:148299 ; RRID:Addgene_148299)
