[The description below was written by a language model from this plasmid's Addgene catalogue record and pLannotate feature annotations shown in this document.]
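Description:
pAc5.1B-lambdaN-HA-DmYTHDFa_1-356_AB is an insect-cell expression plasmid of 6,546 nt. The catalogue lists the backbone as unknown, but the name and annotated features point to a pAc5.1-type vector. It is maintained in E. coli through a ColE1/pUC-family origin and selected with ampicillin through the bla gene and its own promoter. The record lists the plasmid as low copy, even though the annotated origin is of a type usually described as high copy. A partial tetracycline-resistance fragment and a short SV40 large T antigen fragment are also annotated; they look like backbone remnants rather than functional genes.

Expression is driven by the constitutive Drosophila melanogaster actin 5C (Ac5) promoter and terminated by an SV40 polyadenylation signal. The open reading frame begins with a short fragment of the bacteriophage lambda N protein, the peptide that binds BoxB RNA hairpins. An HA epitope follows, annotated as a partial match to 3xHA whose length is consistent with a single HA copy. Next come residues 1–356 of the D. melanogaster m6A-reader protein Ythdf (CG6422), which carries five silent changes relative to the variant A reference. A vector-encoded V5 tag lies downstream of the insert, but the record does not say whether it is read in frame with the insert or preceded by a stop codon.

The stated purpose is only insect expression of this Ythdf fragment. The lambdaN fusion is the arrangement typically used in tethering assays, where the protein is recruited to a BoxB-containing reporter mRNA in Drosophila cells such as S2 to test its effect on mRNA translation or stability. The HA tag allows detection of the expressed protein.
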