Features (pLannotate 1.2.2; 11 found; start..end, strand, type, name):
     56..2568    +  promoter       Ac5 promoter: Drosophila melanogaster actin 5C promoter
   2588..2653    +  CDS            N (fragment): REGN_LAMBD - Experimental evidence at protein level: Swiss-Prot protein existence level 1. Plays a role as a transcriptional antitermination factor that allows the virus to initiate its lytic phase. Activates expression of the delayed viral early genes by modifying host RNA polymerase (RNAP) into a form that is resistant to termination signals. This antitermination function requires the host NusA protein which serves to stabilize the interaction between antitermination protein N and host RNA polymerase. From Escherichia phage lambda (Bacteriophage lambda).
   2678..2704    +  CDS            3xHA (fragment): three tandem HA epitope tags
   2732..3799    +  CDS            Ythdf (fragment): YTHDF_DROME - Experimental evidence at protein level: Swiss-Prot protein existence level 1. Specifically recognizes and binds N6-methyladenosine (m6A)- containing RNAs (PubMed:28675155, PubMed:33428246). M6A is a modification present at internal sites of mRNAs and some non-coding RNAs and plays a role in the efficiency of mRNA processing and stability (PubMed:28675155, PubMed:33428246). Together with Fmr1, regulates axonal growth in the mushroom bodies and neuromuscular junctions by repressing the translation of several mRNAs, such as those of chic and futsch (PubMed:33428246). From Drosophila
   3831..3872    +  CDS            V5 tag: epitope tag from simian virus 5
   3972..4106    -  polyA_signal   SV40 poly(A) signal: SV40 polyadenylation signal
   4129..4213    -  CDS            large T antigen (fragment): large T antigen from SV40 (simian virus 40)
   4214..4684    +  CDS            TcR (fragment): tetracycline efflux protein; tet; confers resistance to tetracycline
   4728..5316    -  rep_origin     ori: high-copy-number ColE1/pMB1/pBR322/pUC origin of replication
   5487..6347    -  CDS            AmpR: β-lactamase; bla; confers resistance to ampicillin, carbenicillin, and related antibiotics
   6348..6452    -  promoter       AmpR promoter: bla
>Addgene plasmid #148299 | pAc5.1B-lambdaN-HA-DmYTHDFa_1-356_AB | depositor full sequence | sequence record 290747 | Full Sequence
CTTCAAGGAATTAATTCTATATTCTAAAAACACAAATGATACTTCTAAAAAAAATCATGAATGGCATCAA
CTCTGAATCAAATCTTTGCAGATGCACCTACTTCTCATTTCCACTGTCACATCATTTTTCCAGATCTCGC
TGCCTGTTATGTGGCCCACAAACCAAGACACGTTTTATGGCCATTAAAGCTGGCTGATCGTCGCCAAACA
CCAAATACATATCAATATGTACATTCGAGAAAGAAGCGATCAAAGAAGCGTCTTCGGGCGAGTAGGAGAA
TGCGGAGGAGAAGGAGAACGAGCTGATCTAGTATCTCTCCACAATCCAATGCCAACTGACCAACTGGCCA
TATTCGGAGCAATTTGAAGCCAATTTCCATCGCCTGGCGATCGCTCCATTCTTGGCTATATGTTTTTCAC
CGTTCCCGGGGCCATTTTCAAAGACTCGTCGGTAAGATAAGATTGTGTCACTCGCTGTCTCTCTTCATTT
GTCGAAGAATGCTGAGGAATTTCGCGATGACGTCGGCGAGTATTTTGAAGAATGAGAATAATTTGTATTT
ATACGAAAATCAGTTAGTGGAATTTTCTACAAAAACATGTTATCTATAGATAATTTTGTTGCAAAATATG
TTGACTATGACAAAGATTGTATGTATATACCTTTAATGTATTCTCATTTTCTTATGTATTTATAATGGCA
ATGATGATACTGATGATATTTTAAGATGATGCCAGACCACAGGCTGATTTCTGCGTCTTTTGCCGAACGC
AGTGCATGTGCGGTTGTTGTTTTTTGGAATAGTTTCAATTTTCGGACTGTCCGCTTTGATTTCAGTTTCT
TGGCTTATTCAAAAAGCAAAGTAAAGCCAAAAAAGCGAGATGGCAATACCAAATGCGGCAAAACGGTAGT
GGAAGGAAAGGGGTGCGGGGCAGCGGAAGGAAGGGTGGGGCGGGGCGTGGCGGGGTCTGTGGCTGGGCGC
GACGTCACCGACGTTGGAGCCACTCCTTTGACCATGTGTGCGTGTGTGTATTATTCGTGTCTCGCCACTC
GCCGGTTGTTTTTTTCTTTTTATCTCGCTCTCTCTAGCGCCATCTCGTACGCATGCTCAACGCACCGCAT
GTTGCCGTGTCCTTTATGCGTCATTTTGGCTCGAAATAGGCAATTATTTAAACAAAGATTAGTCAACGAA
AACGCTAAAATAAATAAGTCTACAATATGGTTACTTATTGCCATGTGTGTGCAGCCAACGATAGCAACAA
AAGCAACAACACAGTGGCTTTCCCTCTTTCACTTTTTGTTTGCAAGCGCGTGCGAGCAAGACGGCACGAC
CGGCAAACGCAATTACGCTGACAAAGAGCAGACGAAGTTTTGGCCGAAAAACATCAAGGCGCCTGATACG
AATGCATTTGCAATAACAATTGCGATATTTAATATTGTTTATGAAGCTGTTTGACTTCAAAACACACAAA
AAAAAAAATAAAACAAATTATTTGAAAGAGAATTAGGAATCGGACAGCTTATCGTTACGGGCTAACAGCA
CACCGAGACGAAATAGCTTACCTGACGTCACAGCCTCTGGAAGAACTGCCGCCAAGCAGAGAGAGAGAGA
AAAAGAGGGAGAGCAGCTTAGACCGCATGTGCTTGTGTGTGAGGCGTCTCTCTCTTCGTCTCCTGTTTGC
GCAAACGCATAGACTGCACTGAGAAAATCGATTACCTATTTTTTATGAATGAATATTTGCACTATTACTA
TTCAAAACTATTAAGATAGCAATCACATTCAATAGCCAAATACTATACCACCTGAGCGATGCAACGAAAT
GATCAATTTGAGCAAAAATGCTGCATATTTAGGACGGCATCATTATAGAAATGCTTCTTGCTGTGTACTT
TTCTCTCGTCTGGCAGCTGTTTCGCCGTTATTGTTAAAACCGGCTTAAGTTAGGTGTGTTTTCTACGACT
AGTGATGCCCCTACTAGAAGATGTGTGTTGCACAAATGTCCCTGAATAACCAATTTGAAGTGCAGATAGC
AGTAAACGTAAGCTAATATGAATATTATTTAACTGTAATGTTTTAATATCGCTGGACATTACTAATAAAC
CCACTATAAACACATGTACATATGTATGTTTTGGCATACAATGAGTAGTTGGGGAAAAAATGTGTAAAAG
CACCGTGACCATCACAGCATAAAGATAACCAGCTGAAGTATCGAATATGAGTAACCCCCAAATTGAATCA
CATGCCGCAACTGATAGGACCCATGGAAGTACACTCTTCATGGCGATATACAAGACACACACAAGCACGA
ACACCCAGTTGCGGAGGAAATTCTCCGTAAATGAAAACCCAATCGGCGAACAATTCATACCCATATATGG
TAAAAGTTTTGAACGCGACTTGAGAGCGGAGAGCATTGCGGCTGATAAGGTTTTAGCGCTAAGCGGGCTT
TATAAAACGGGCTGCGGGACCAGTTTTCATATCACTACCGTTTGAGTTCTTGTGCTGTGTGGATACTCCT
CCCGACACAAAGCCGCTCCATCAGCCAGCAGTCGTCTAATCCAGAGACCCCGGATCGGGGTACCAACATG
GACGCACAAACACGACGACGTGAGCGTCGCGCTGAGAAACAAGCTCAATGGAAAGCTGCAAACGGTGGAT
CTCCTCCACATATGGCTTACCCATACGATGTTCCAGATTACGCTCCTCCAAGCTTGAATTCTGCAGATAT
CATGTCAGGCGTGGATCAGATGAAAATACCAGGAAACACAGCTAAATCGGTCGAGGAGCGCAACATACCA
TGGAGTCAGCAAGTCGATGAGGCCTCGTACGAAAATCTATCCTCTCCCACTCACGATGAAGTCTCTGGCA
ATGACAACTCCATGCAATTCCAATATCCGCCGTTCAACTTCAAGGAGAATTGCAACACTCCATGGAATAA
TATGAACAAGGGCCGAAAGGCGAACGCCAACCATGATTCATATAGAAGACATGGTCATAGTATTCCCAAT
AACACACGACGCGACGAGCACCAAGTAAATCCTTGGAATTCCAGGAAGCCAGCAGCACAGTCGTTTCGAA
ATGAAAACGATCAGCCGTCTACAAAACTGGACAACAGAACAAGCGATGAAGCACAAAATCAAGAAGTTGT
CGCCGCTCCCAAGAAGACAACCTGGGCCTCGATTGCCTCCCAGCCAGCCAAACTAACATCGAGAGCAGCG
TCCACCACTTCCAACAGCAAGAAGAAGGGTCCTGGCATGCCACCACCACCCATGGTTCCGGGAAAGCACA
ATTTAGATGTTAACGTATGGGATTTGCCGAATAACAAACCACCTCCTGTACCATCTCCACCCTCGCCGAT
CGATTTGGGTTATTCCGACTTGAGTTCTGACTTCTCCATATCGAGCAATACGGCACCGCCATTGGGCGCA
CGAGCCGAGAAAGTGCACAAGGATACGGAGAACTTCCTGAAATACGAGCACAAGGGCTTGGGAAATAACA
ATAACTTCAGCAGAGCTAAGGTTTCGCCCACGGGACCTGTTCGCAGGAATCTAGGGCCCCAGCAGCCTGT
CCACCATGCCGCCCCACGTCCAGCGACCAATGCCGGTCCATTTGGGCCACCGAACGCCAGACGACACGAC
GGCGGGCCGCATCCAAGCCGGAACTCGGAGCGCTCGGGCAACTATTCCAGTTTCCGCGGCAGCGAGTTTG
AGAGTGCTTCGAAGTTCGAATACCGCGACGAGAACCAATCACGACCGGTGGAAGCCACATCTGCAACCGA
AGAGCTGCCTGTCGATTCCTAACTCGAGTCTAGAGGGCCCGCGGTTCGAAGGTAAGCCTATCCCTAACCC
TCTCCTCGGTCTCGATTCTACGCGTACCGGTCATCATCACCATCACCATTGAGTTTAAACCCGCTGATCA
GCCTCGACTGTGCCTTCTAAGGCCTGAGCTCGCTGATCAGCCTCGATCGAGGATCCAGACATGATAAGAT
ACATTGATGAGTTTGGACAAACCACAACTAGAATGCAGTGAAAAAAATGCTTTATTTGTGAAATTTGTGA
TGCTATTGCTTTATTTGTAACCATTATAAGCTGCAATAAACAAGTTAACAACAACAATTGCATTCATTTT
ATGTTTCAGGTTCAGGGGGAGGTGTGGGAGGTTTTTTAAAGCAAGTAAAACCTCTACAAATGTGGTATGG
CTGATTATGATCAGTCGACCGATGCCCTTGAGAGCCTTCAACCCAGTCAGCTCCTTCCGGTGGGCGCGGG
GCATGACTATCGTCGCCGCACTTATGACTGTCTTCTTTATCATGCAACTCGTAGGACAGGTGCCGGCAGC
GCTCTGGGTCATTTTCGGCGAGGACCGCTTTCGCTGGAGCGCGACGATGATCGGCCTGTCGCTTGCGGTA
TTCGGAATCTTGCACGCCCTCGCTCAAGCCTTCGTCACTGGTCCCGCCACCAAACGTTTCGGCGAGAAGC
AGGCCATTATCGCCGGCATGGCGGCCGACGCGCTGGGCTACGTCTTGCTGGCGTTCGCGACGCGAGGCTG
GATGGCCTTCCCCATTATGATTCTTCTCGCTTCCGGCGGCATCGGGATGCCCGCGTTGCAGGCCATGCTG
TCCAGGCAGGTAGATGACGACCATCAGGGACAGCTTCAAGGATCGCTCGCGGCTCTTACCAGCCAGCAAA
AGGCCAGGAACCGTAAAAAGGCCGCGTTGCTGGCGTTTTTCCATAGGCTCCGCCCCCCTGACGAGCATCA
CAAAAATCGACGCTCAAGTCAGAGGTGGCGAAACCCGACAGGACTATAAAGATACCAGGCGTTTCCCCCT
GGAAGCTCCCTCGTGCGCTCTCCTGTTCCGACCCTGCCGCTTACCGGATACCTGTCCGCCTTTCTCCCTT
CGGGAAGCGTGGCGCTTTCTCAATGCTCACGCTGTAGGTATCTCAGTTCGGTGTAGGTCGTTCGCTCCAA
GCTGGGCTGTGTGCACGAACCCCCCGTTCAGCCCGACCGCTGCGCCTTATCCGGTAACTATCGTCTTGAG
TCCAACCCGGTAAGACACGACTTATCGCCACTGGCAGCAGCCACTGGTAACAGGATTAGCAGAGCGAGGT
ATGTAGGCGGTGCTACAGAGTTCTTGAAGTGGTGGCCTAACTACGGCTACACTAGAAGGACAGTATTTGG
TATCTGCGCTCTGCTGAAGCCAGTTACCTTCGGAAAAAGAGTTGGTAGCTCTTGATCCGGCAAACAAACC
ACCGCTGGTAGCGGTGGTTTTTTTGTTTGCAAGCAGCAGATTACGCGCAGAAAAAAAGGATCTCAAGAAG
ATCCTTTGATCTTTTCTACGGGGTCTGACGCTCAGTGGAACGAAAACTCACGTTAAGGGATTTTGGTCAT
GAGATTATCAAAAAGGATCTTCACCTAGATCCTTTTAAATTAAAAATGAAGTTTTAAATCAATCTAAAGT
ATATATGAGTAAACTTGGTCTGACAGTTACCAATGCTTAATCAGTGAGGCACCTATCTCAGCGATCTGTC
TATTTCGTTCATCCATAGTTGCCTGACTCCCCGTCGTGTAGATAACTACGATACGGGAGGGCTTACCATC
TGGCCCCAGTGCTGCAATGATACCGCGAGACCCACGCTCACCGGCTCCAGATTTATCAGCAATAAACCAG
CCAGCCGGAAGGGCCGAGCGCAGAAGTGGTCCTGCAACTTTATCCGCCTCCATCCAGTCTATTAATTGTT
GCCGGGAAGCTAGAGTAAGTAGTTCGCCAGTTAATAGTTTGCGCAACGTTGTTGCCATTGCTGCAGGCAT
CGTGGTGTCACGCTCGTCGTTTGGTATGGCTTCATTCAGCTCCGGTTCCCAACGATCAAGGCGAGTTACA
TGATCCCCCATGTTGTGCAAAAAAGCGGTTAGCTCCTTCGGTCCTCCGATCGTTGTCAGAAGTAAGTTGG
CCGCAGTGTTATCACTCATGGTTATGGCAGCACTGCATAATTCTCTTACTGTCATGCCATCCGTAAGATG
CTTTTCTGTGACTGGTGAGTACTCAACCAAGTCATTCTGAGAATAGTGTATGCGGCGACCGAGTTGCTCT
TGCCCGGCGTCAACACGGGATAATACCGCGCCACATAGCAGAACTTTAAAAGTGCTCATCATTGGAAAAC
GTTCTTCGGGGCGAAAACTCTCAAGGATCTTACCGCTGTTGAGATCCAGTTCGATGTAACCCACTCGTGC
ACCCAACTGATCTTCAGCATCTTTTACTTTCACCAGCGTTTCTGGGTGAGCAAAAACAGGAAGGCAAAAT
GCCGCAAAAAAGGGAATAAGGGCGACACGGAAATGTTGAATACTCATACTCTTCCTTTTTCAATATTATT
GAAGCATTTATCAGGGTTATTGTCTCATGAGCGGATACATATTTGAATGTATTTAGAAAAATAAACAAAT
AGGGGTTCCGCGCACATTTCCCCGAAAAGTGCCACCTGACGTCTAAGAAACCATTATTATCATGACATTA
ACCTATAAAAATAGGCGTATCACGAGGCCCTTTCGT
